>Addgene plasmid #214494 | AiP1424 - pAAV-AiE2131m-minBG-SYFP2-WPRE-BGHpA | addgene full sequence | sequence record 438952 | Addgene NGS Result
CAACGCGGCCTTTTTACGGTTCCTGGCCTTTTGCTGGCCTTTTGCTCACATGTCCTGCAGGCAGCTGCGC
GCTCGCTCGCTCACTGAGGCCGCCCGGGCGTCGGGCGACCTTTGGTCGCCCGGCCTCAGTGAGCGAGCGA
GCGCGCAGAGAGGGAGTGGCCAACTCCATCACTAGGGGTTCCTGCGGCCGCACGCGTTGTAAGAGTAATA
ATCGCCGGCGATGCCATGTGCTGAAACCCCTGGGAGCTGGCTTACCTGGGCTGTAGAACAGGATAAGAAG
AGACAGGCTCCAGCAAGCAAAAGAAGACATCTCAGGTGGGGTCTGTGGGGTCTGTGGAGTCTATGGGCTT
CAGGGGCACAGCTGACGGCTGCCTGGAGGGTTAGGGAGAGATGTCTGCTACAGGTCGGGGAGTGAAGCCT
GGCGCTCCCAACTGAAATCCACAATCTCCTCTGTGCCAGTGAGCTCATTTCCTCTAATTATCTGAGATCA
GGAAACAATATGCACAGACCAGCTCCCAAGCCTTTAGGGCCTCAAGAATTCATGCAGAGGAAGCCAGGAA
GCAGCAGATAAGCAGGGGTGTAACAGGGTTCTCTCACGTTGCATGCTCCCTGTGCGGGGATAGGAAAGCA
ATGGGAAATCACATGCAGGAAGTGTGTGTGCATGCATGAATGTGTGCAAGCTTGCATGCACTTACGTGTT
TTGTGTGTGGGTGGGGGGAGTGTACATGGAATTTCTTTAACTGTACATTCGCCGGCGGAGCTCGGGCTGG
GCATAAAAGTCAGGGCAGAGCCATCTATTGCTTACATTTGCTTCTGGGATCCAGATCTTTCGAAGCTAGC
GCTACCGGTCGCCACCATGGTGAGCAAGGGCGAGGAGCTGTTCACCGGGGTGGTGCCCATCCTGGTCGAG
CTGGACGGCGACGTAAACGGCCACAAGTTCAGCGTGTCCGGCGAGGGCGAGGGCGATGCCACCTACGGCA
AGCTGACCCTGAAGCTGATCTGCACCACCGGCAAGCTGCCCGTGCCCTGGCCCACCCTCGTGACCACCCT
GGGCTACGGCGTGCAGTGCTTCGCCCGCTACCCCGACCACATGAAGCAGCACGACTTCTTCAAGTCCGCC
ATGCCCGAAGGCTACGTCCAGGAGCGCACCATCTTCTTCAAGGACGACGGCAACTACAAGACCCGCGCCG
AGGTGAAGTTCGAGGGCGACACCCTGGTGAACCGCATCGAGCTGAAGGGCATCGACTTCAAGGAGGACGG
CAACATCCTGGGGCACAAGCTGGAGTACAACTACAACAGCCACAACGTCTATATCACCGCCGACAAGCAG
AAGAACGGCATCAAGGCCAACTTCAAGATCCGCCACAACATCGAGGACGGCGGCGTGCAGCTCGCCGACC
ACTACCAGCAGAACACCCCCATCGGCGACGGCCCCGTGCTGCTGCCCGACAACCACTACCTGAGCTACCA
GTCCAAGCTGAGCAAAGACCCCAACGAGAAGCGCGATCACATGGTCCTGCTGGAGTTCGTGACCGCCGCC
GGGATCACTCTCGGCATGGACGAGCTGTACAAGTAAGTCGACGGCGCGCCGCGGCCGCGAATTCGATATC
ATAATCAACCTCTGGATTACAAAATTTGTGAAAGATTGACTGGTATTCTTAACTATGTTGCTCCTTTTAC
GCTATGTGGATACGCTGCTTTAATGCCTTTGTATCATGCTATTGCTTCCCGTATGGCTTTCATTTTCTCC
TCCTTGTATAAATCCTGGTTAGTTCTTGCCACGGCGGAACTCATCGCCGCCTGCCTTGCCCGCTGCTGGA
CAGGGGCTCGGCTGTTGGGCACTGACAATTCCGTGGCTCGAGAGATCTTCGACTGTGCCTTCTAGTTGCC
AGCCATCTGTTGTTTGCCCCTCCCCCGTGCCTTCCTTGACCCTGGAAGGTGCCACTCCCACTGTCCTTTC
CTAATAAAATGAGGAAATTGCATCGCATTGTCTGAGTAGGTGTCATTCTATTCTGGGGGGTGGGGTGGGG
CAGGACAGCAAGGGGGAGGATTGGGAAGACAATAGCAGGCATGAGATCTCACGTGCGGACCGAGCGGCCG
CAGGAACCCCTAGTGATGGAGTTGGCCACTCCCTCTCTGCGCGCTCGCTCGCTCACTGAGGCCGGGCGAC
CAAAGGTCGCCCGACGCCCGGGCTTTGCCCGGGCGGCCTCAGTGAGCGAGCGAGCGCGCAGCTGCCTGCA
GGGGCGCCTGATGCGGTATTTTCTCCTTACGCATCTGTGCGGTATTTCACACCGCATA
[95 nt withheld, positions 2299-2393]
T
[46 nt withheld, positions 2395-2440]
C
[141 nt withheld, positions 2442-2582]
CCTTTGACGTTGGAGTCCACGTTCTTT
[37 nt withheld, positions 2610-2646]
ACTCTATCTCGGGCTATTCTTTTGATTTATAAGGGATTTTGCCGATTTCGGTCTATTGGTTAAAAAATGA
GCTGATTTAACAAAAATTTAACGCGAATTTTAACAAAATATTAACGTTTACAATTTTATGGTGCACTCTC
AGTACAATCTGCTCTGATGCCGCATAGTTAAGCCAGCCCCGACACCCGCCAACACCCGCTGACGCGCCCT
GACGGGCTTGTCTGCTCCCGGCATCCGCTTACAGACAAGCTGTGACCGTCTCCGGGAGCTGCATGTGTCA
GAGGTTTTCACCGTCATCACCGAAACGCGCGAGACGAAAGGGCCTCGTGATACGCCTATTTTTATAGGTT
AATGTCATGATAATAATGGTTTCTTAGACGTCAGGTGGCACTTTTCGGGGAAATGTGCGCGGAACCCCTA
TTTGTTTATTTTTCTAAATACATTCAAATATGTATCCGCTCATGAGACAATAACCCTGATAAATGCTTCA
ATAATATTGAAAAAGGAAGAGTATGAGTATTCAACATTTCCGTGTCGCCCTTATTCCCTTTTTTGCGGCA
TTTTGCCTTCCTGTTTTTGCTCACCCAGAAACGCTGGTGAAAGTAAAAGATGCTGAAGATCAGTTGGGTG
CACGAGTGGGTTACATCGAACTGGATCTCAACAGCGGTAAGATCCTTGAGAGTTTTCGCCCCGAAGAACG
TTTTCCAATGATGAGCACTTTTAAAGTTCTGCTATGTGGCGCGGTATTATCCCGTATTGACGCCGGGCAA
GAGCAACTCGGTCGCCGCATACACTATTCTCAGAATGACTTGGTTGAGTACTCACCAGTCACAGAAAAGC
ATCTTACGGATGGCATGACAGTAAGAGAATTATGCAGTGCTGCCATAACCATGAGTGATAACACTGCGGC
CAACTTACTTCTGACAACGATCGGAGGACCGAAGGAGCTAACCGCTTTTTTGCACAACATGGGGGATCAT
GTAACTCGCCTTGATCGTTGGGAACCGGAGCTGAATGAAGCCATACCAAACGACGAGCGTGACACCACGA
TGCCTGTAGCAATGGCAACAACGTTGCGCAAACTATTAACTGGCGAACTACTTACTCTAGCTTCCCGGCA
ACAATTAATAGACTGGATGGAGGCGGATAAAGTTGCAGGACCACTTCTGCGCTCGGCCCTTCCGGCTGGC
TGGTTTATTGCTGATAAATCTGGAGCCGGTGAGCGTGGGTCTCGCGGTATCATTGCAGCACTGGGGCCAG
ATGGTAAGCCCTCCCGTATCGTAGTTATCTACACGACGGGGAGTCAGGCAACTATGGATGAACGAAATAG
ACAGATCGCTGAGATAGGTGCCTCACTGATTAAGCATTGGTAACTGTCAGACCAAGTTTACTCATATATA
CTTTAGATTGATTTAAAACTTCATTTTTAATTTAAAAGGATCTAGGTGAAGATCCTTTTTGATAATCTCA
TGACCAAAATCCCTTAACGTGAGTTTTCGTTCCACTGAGCGTCAGACCCCGTAGAAAAGATCAAAGGATC
TTCTTGAGATCCTTTTTTTCTGCGCGTAATCTGCTGCTTGCAAACAAAAAAACCACCGCTACCAGCGGTG
GTTTGTTTGCCGGATCAAGAGCTACCAACTCTTTTTCCGAAGGTAACTGGCTTCAGCAGAGCGCAGATAC
CAAATACTGTTCTTCTAGTGTAGCCGTAGTTAGGCCACCACTTCAAGAACTCTGTAGCACCGCCTACATA
CCTCGCTCTGCTAATCCTGTTACCAGTGGCTGCTGCCAGTGGCGATAAGTCGTGTCTTACCGGGTTGGAC
TCAAGACGATAGTTACCGGATAAGGCGCAGCGGTCGGGCTGAACGGGGGGTTCGTGCACACAGCCCAGCT
TGGAGCGAACGACCTACACCGAACTGAGATACCTACAGCGTGAGCTATGAGAAAGCGCCACGCTTCCCGA
AGGGAGAAAGGCGGACAGGTATCCGGTAAGCGGCAGGGTCGGAACAGGAGAGCGCACGAGGGAGCTTCCA
GGGGGAAACGCCTGGTATCTTTATAGTCCTGTCGGGTTTCGCCACCTCTGACTTGAGCGTCGATTTTTGT
GATGCTCGTCAGGGGGGCGGAGCCTATGGAAAAACGCCAG
Features (pLannotate 1.2.2; 15 found; start..end, strand, type, name):
     65..92      +  repeat_region  AAV2 ITR (fragment): inverted terminal repeat of adeno-associated virus serotype 2 inverted
    121..148     +  repeat_region  AAV2 ITR (fragment): inverted terminal repeat of adeno-associated virus serotype 2 inverted
    254..310     -  CDS            Icam2 (fragment): ICAM2_MOUSE - Also known as Icam-2. Experimental evidence at protein level: Swiss-Prot protein existence level 1. ICAM proteins are ligands for the leukocyte adhesion protein LFA-1 (integrin alpha-L/beta-2). ICAM2 may play a role in lymphocyte recirculation by blocking LFA-1-dependent cell adhesion. It mediates adhesive interactions important for antigen-specific immune response, NK-cell mediated clearance, lymphocyte recirculation, and other cellular interactions important for immune response and surveillance. From Mus musculus (Mouse).
    857..1573    +  CDS            SYFP2: SYFP2 is a basic (constitutively fluorescent) yellow fluorescent protein published in 2006, derived from Aequorea victoria. It is reported to be a very rapidly-maturing monomer with moderate acid sensitivity.
   1613..1770    +  misc_feature   WPRE (fragment): woodchuck hepatitis virus posttranscriptional regulatory element
   1776..1856    +  misc_feature   WPRE (fragment): woodchuck hepatitis virus posttranscriptional regulatory element
   1873..1984    +  polyA_signal   bGH poly(A) signal: bovine growth hormone polyadenylation signal
   2102..2242    +  repeat_region  AAV2 ITR: inverted terminal repeat of adeno-associated virus serotype 2 inverted
   2247..2298    -  misc_feature   bom (fragment): basis of mobility region from pBR322
   2317..2772    +  rep_origin     f1 ori (sequence partly withheld): f1 bacteriophage origin of replication; arrow indicates direction of (+) strand synthesis
   2773..2822    -  misc_feature   bom (fragment): basis of mobility region from pBR322
   2924..2959    -  CDS            rop (fragment): Rop protein, which maintains plasmids at low copy number; rop
   3054..3158    +  promoter       AmpR promoter: bla
   3159..4019    +  CDS            AmpR: β-lactamase; bla; confers resistance to ampicillin, carbenicillin, and related antibiotics
   4190..4778    +  rep_origin     ori: high-copy-number ColE1/pMB1/pBR322/pUC origin of replication
