[The description below was written by a language model from this plasmid's Addgene catalogue record and pLannotate feature annotations shown in this document.]
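Description:
AiP1424 - pAAV-AiE2131m-minBG-SYFP2-WPRE-BGHpA is a 4,786 nt AAV transfer plasmid built on a pAAV2 backbone and intended for packaging into recombinant adeno-associated virus for delivery to brain tissue. In bacteria it is maintained by a high-copy ColE1/pUC-type origin and selected with ampicillin through the bla (AmpR) gene and its own promoter. An f1 phage origin and short remnants of the pBR322 bom and rop regions are also present in the backbone. AAV2 inverted terminal repeats flank the expression cassette and provide the cis signals for genome replication and encapsidation. The right ITR is annotated in full, whereas the left one is detected only as two short fragments, which may simply reflect the difficulty of sequencing and annotating these repeats.

The payload is an enhancer-reporter cassette. AiE2131m, an enhancer sequence, sits upstream of minBG, a minimal promoter (by its name, beta-globin-derived) that has little activity alone, so the enhancer determines where expression occurs. Neither element is annotated as such in the feature table. They presumably occupy the region between the left ITR and the reporter, where the only hit is a short reverse-strand match to mouse Icam2, most likely an incidental similarity rather than a functional coding segment. The cassette drives SYFP2, a rapidly maturing monomeric yellow fluorescent protein derived from Aequorea victoria. This is followed by a WPRE, annotated as two fragments, which enhances transcript stability and expression, and by the bovine growth hormone polyadenylation signal.

The construct is used to label specific brain cell populations by AAV-mediated expression. It belongs to a collection of enhancer AAVs for genetic access to cortical cell types, but the record does not state which population AiE2131m targets.
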