Addgene plasmid #214494: AiP1424 - pAAV-AiE2131m-minBG-SYFP2-WPRE-BGHpA
Purpose: AiE2131m is an enhancer sequence, designed to drive AAV-mediated transgene expression in specific populations of brain cells
Depositing lab: Allen Institute for Brain Science & Bosiljka Tasic. Depositing organization: Allen Institute. Publication: A suite of enhancer AAVs and transgenic mouse lines for genetic access to cortical cell types. Ben-Simon Y, Hooper M, Narayan S, Daigle TL, Dwivedi D, Way SW, Oster A, Stafford DA, Mich JK, Taormina MJ, Martinez RA, Opitz-Araya X, Roth JR, Alexander JR, Allen S, Amster A, Arbuckle J, Ayala A, Baker PM, Bakken TE, Barcelli T, Barta S, Bendrick J, Bertagnolli D, Bielstein C, Bishwakarma P, Bowlus J, Boyer G, Brouner K, Casian B, Casper T, Chakka AB, Chakrabarty R, Chance RK, Chavan S, Clark M, Colbert K, Collman F, Daniel S, Departee M, DiValentin P, Donadio N, Dotson N, Egdorf T, Fliss T, Gabitto M, Garcia J, Gary A, Gasperini M, Gloe J, Goldy J, Gore BB, Graybuck L, Greisman N, Haeseleer F, Halterman C, Haradon Z, Hastings SD, Helback O, Ho W, Hockemeyer D, Huang C, Huff S, Hunker A, Johansen N, Jones D, Juneau Z, Kalmbach B, Kannan M, Khem S, Kussick E, Kutsal R, Larsen R, Lee C, Lee AY, Leibly M, Lenz GH, Li S, Liang E, Lusk N, Madigan Z, Malloy J, Malone J, McCue R, Melchor J, Mollenkopf T, Moosman S, Morin E, Newman D, Ng L, Ngo K, Omstead V, Otto S, Oyama A, Pena N, Pham T, Phillips E, Pom CA, Potekhina L, Ransford S, Ray PL, Rette D, Reynoldson C, Rimorin C, Rocha D, Ruiz A, Sanchez REA, Sawyer L, Sedeno-Cortes A, Sevigny JP, Shapovalova N, Shepard N, Shulga L, Sigler AR, Siverts L, Soliman S, Somasundaram S, Staats B, Stewart K, Szelenyi E, Tieu M, Trader C, Tran A, van Velthoven CTJ, Walker M, Wang Y, Weed N, Wirthlin M, Wood T, Wynalda B, Yao Z, Zhou T, Ariza J, Dee N, Reding M, Ronellenfitch K, Mufti S, Sunkin SM, Smith KA, Esposito L, Waters J, Thyagarajan B, Yao S, Lein ES, Zeng H, Levi BP, Ngai J, Ting JT, Tasic B. Cell. 2025 May 16:S0092-8674(25)00513-6. doi: 10.1016/j.cell.2025.05.002. PubMed 40403729.
Backbone
  Vector backbone: pAAV2
  Vector type: AAV
Growth in bacteria
  Bacterial resistance: Ampicillin, 100 μg/mL
  Growth temperature: 37°C
  Growth strain: NEB Stable
  Copy number: High Copy
Gene/Insert
  Gene/Insert name: SYFP2
  Species: Synthetic
  Promoter: minBG
  Cloning method: Gibson Cloning
Terms and licenses: Academic/Nonprofit Terms; Industry Terms: Not Available to Industry
Depositor comments: 5' Cloning Site: SgrAI (destroyed), 3' Cloning Site: SgrAI (destroyed). Please visit https://doi.org/10.1101/2024.06.10.597244 for bioRxiv preprint.
How to cite: AiP1424 - pAAV-AiE2131m-minBG-SYFP2-WPRE-BGHpA was a gift from Allen Institute for Brain Science & Bosiljka Tasic (Addgene plasmid # 214494 ; http://n2t.net/addgene:214494 ; RRID:Addgene_214494)
